>Addgene plasmid #110494 | 7Gli:GFP | addgene full sequence | sequence record 211334 | Addgene NGS Result
CAAAAACAAATTACAAAAATTCAAAATTTTATCGATCACGAGACTAGCCTCCTAGCCCGGGCTCGAGCAG
CTGAAGCTTGCATGCCCTGCAGCGACCTCGACAAGCAGGGAACACCCAAGTAGAAGTTCCGACAAGCAGG
GAACACCCAAGTAGAAGCTCTCGACCTCGACAAGCAGGGAACACCCAAGTAGAAGCTCCGACAAGCAGGG
AACACCCAAGTAGAAGCTCTCGACCTCGACAAGCAGGGAACACCCAAGTAGAAGCTCCGACAAGCAGGGA
ACACCCAAGTAGAAGCTCTCGACCTCGACAAGCAGGGAACACCCAAGTAGAAGCTCTGCAGAGGGTATAT
AATGGATCCGGTACTCGAGATCTGCGATCTAAGTAAGCTTGGCATTCCGGTACTGTTGGTAAAGCCACCA
TGGTGAGCAAGGGCGAGGAGCTGTTCACCGGGGTGGTGCCCATCCTGGTCGAGCTGGACGGCGACGTAAA
CGGCCACAAGTTCAGCGTGTCCGGCGAGGGCGAGGGCGATGCCACCTACGGCAAGCTGACCCTGAAGTTC
ATCTGCACCACCGGCAAGCTGCCCGTGCCCTGGCCCACCCTCGTGACCACCCTGACCTACGGCGTGCAGT
GCTTCAGCCGCTACCCCGACCACATGAAGCAGCACGACTTCTTCAAGTCCGCCATGCCCGAAGGCTACGT
CCAGGAGCGCACCATCTTCTTCAAGGACGACGGCAACTACAAGACCCGCGCCGAGGTGAAGTTCGAGGGC
GACACCCTGGTGAACCGCATCGAGCTGAAGGGCATCGACTTCAAGGAGGACGGCAACATCCTGGGGCACA
AGCTGGAGTACAACTACAACAGCCACAACGTCTATATCATGGCCGACAAGCAGAAGAACGGCATCAAGGT
GAACTTCAAGATCCGCCACAACATCGAGGACGGCAGCGTGCAGCTCGCCGACCACTACCAGCAGAACACC
CCCATCGGCGACGGCCCCGTGCTGCTGCCCGACAACCACTACCTGAGCACCCAGTCCGCCCTGAGCAAAG
ACCCCAACGAGAAGCGCGATCACATGGTCCTGCTGGAGTTCGTGACCGCCGCCGGGATCACTCTCGGCAT
GGACGAGCTGTACAAGTAAAGCGGCCGCGACTCTAGAGTCGACAATCAACCTCTGGATTACAAAATTTGT
GAAAGATTGACTGGTATTCTTAACTATGTTGCTCCTTTTACGCTATGTGGATACGCTGCTTTAATGCCTT
TGTATCATGCTATTGCTTCCCGTATGGCTTTCATTTTCTCCTCCTTGTATAAATCCTGGTTGCTGTCTCT
TTATGAGGAGTTGTGGCCCGTTGTCAGGCAACGTGGCGTGGTGTGCACTGTGTTTGCTGACGCAACCCCC
ACTGGTTGGGGCATTGCCACCACCTGTCAGCTCCTTTCCGGGACTTTCGCTTTCCCCCTCCCTATTGCCA
CGGCGGAACTCATCGCCGCCTGCCTTGCCCGCTGCTGGACAGGGGCTCGGCTGTTGGGCACTGACAATTC
CGTGGTGTTGTCGGGGAAGCTGACGTCCTTTCCATGGCTGCTCGCCTGTGTTGCCACCTGGATTCTGCGC
GGGACGTCCTTCTGCTACGTCCCTTCGGCCCTCAATCCAGCGGACCTTCCTTCCCGCGGCCTGCTGCCGG
CTCTGCGGCCTCTTCCGCGTCTTCGCCTTCGCCCTCAGACGAGTCGGATCTCCCTTTGGGCCGCCTCCCC
GCCTGGAATTCGAGCTCGGTACCTTTAAGACCAATGACTTACAAGGCAGCTGTAGATCTTAGCCACTTTT
TAAAAGAAAAGGGGGGACTGGAAGGGCTAATTCACTCCCAACGAAGACAAGATCTGCTTTTTGCTTGTAC
TGGGTCTCTCTGGTTAGACCAGATCTGAGCCTGGGAGCTCTCTGGCTAACTAGGGAACCCACTGCTTAAG
CCTCAATAAAGCTTGCCTTGAGTGCTTCAAGTAGTGTGTGCCCGTCTGTTGTGTGACTCTGGTAACTAGA
GATCCCTCAGACCCTTTTAGTCAGTGTGGAAAATCTCTAGCAGTAGTAGTTCATGTCATCTTATTATTCA
GTATTTATAACTTGCAAAGAAATGAATATCAGAGAGTGAGAGGAACTTGTTTATTGCAGCTTATAATGGT
TACAAATAAAGCAATAGCATCACAAATTTCACAAATAAAGCATTTTTTTCACTGCATTCTAGTTGTGGTT
TGTCCAAACTCATCAATGTATCTTATCATGTCTGGCTCTAGCTATCCCGCCCCTAACTCCGCCCATCCCG
CCCCTAACTCCGCCCAGTTCCGCCCATTCTCCGCCCCATGGCTGACTAATTTTTTTTATTTATGCAGAGG
CCGAGGCCGCCTCGGCCTCTGAGCTATTCCAGAAGTAGTGAGGAGGCTTTTTTGGAGGCCTAGGGACGTA
CCCAATTCGCCCTATAGTGAGTCGTATTACGCGCGCTCACTGGCCGTCGTTTTACAACGTCGTGACTGGG
AAAACCCTGGCGTTACCCAACTTAATCGCCTTGCAGCACATCCCCCTTTCGCCAGCTGGCGTAATAGCGA
AGAGGCCCGCACCGATCGCCCTTCCCAACAGTTGCGCAGCCTGAATGGCGAATGGG
[124 nt withheld, positions 2647-2770]
C
[91 nt withheld, positions 2772-2862]
A
[49 nt withheld, positions 2864-2912]
CCTTTGACGTTGGAGTCCACGTTCTTT
[37 nt withheld, positions 2940-2976]
ACCCTATCTCGGTCTATTCTTTTGATTTATAAGGGATTTTGCCGATTTCGGCCTATTGGTTAAAAAATGA
GCTGATTTAACAAAAATTTAACGCGAATTTTAACAAAATATTAACGCTTACAATTTAGGTGGCACTTTTC
GGGGAAATGTGCGCGGAACCCCTATTTGTTTATTTTTCTAAATACATTCAAATATGTATCCGCTCATGAG
ACAATAACCCTGATAAATGCTTCAATAATATTGAAAAAGGAAGAGTATGAGTATTCAACATTTCCGTGTC
GCCCTTATTCCCTTTTTTGCGGCATTTTGCCTTCCTGTTTTTGCTCACCCAGAAACGCTGGTGAAAGTAA
AAGATGCTGAAGATCAGTTGGGTGCACGAGTGGGTTACATCGAACTGGATCTCAACAGCGGTAAGATCCT
TGAGAGTTTTCGCCCCGAAGAACGTTTTCCAATGATGAGCACTTTTAAAGTTCTGCTATGTGGCGCGGTA
TTATCCCGTATTGACGCCGGGCAAGAGCAACTCGGTCGCCGCATACACTATTCTCAGAATGACTTGGTTG
AGTACTCACCAGTCACAGAAAAGCATCTTACGGATGGCATGACAGTAAGAGAATTATGCAGTGCTGCCAT
AACCATGAGTGATAACACTGCGGCCAACTTACTTCTGACAACGATCGGAGGACCGAAGGAGCTAACCGCT
TTTTTGCACAACATGGGGGATCATGTAACTCGCCTTGATCGTTGGGAACCGGAGCTGAATGAAGCCATAC
CAAACGACGAGCGTGACACCACGATGCCTGTAGCAATGGCAACAACGTTGCGCAAACTATTAACTGGCGA
ACTACTTACTCTAGCTTCCCGGCAACAATTAATAGACTGGATGGAGGCGGATAAAGTTGCAGGACCACTT
CTGCGCTCGGCCCTTCCGGCTGGCTGGTTTATTGCTGATAAATCTGGAGCCGGTGAGCGTGGGTCTCGCG
GTATCATTGCAGCACTGGGGCCAGATGGTAAGCCCTCCCGTATCGTAGTTATCTACACGACGGGGAGTCA
GGCAACTATGGATGAACGAAATAGACAGATCGCTGAGATAGGTGCCTCACTGATTAAGCATTGGTAACTG
TCAGACCAAGTTTACTCATATATACTTTAGATTGATTTAAAACTTCATTTTTAATTTAAAAGGATCTAGG
TGAAGATCCTTTTTGATAATCTCATGACCAAAATCCCTTAACGTGAGTTTTCGTTCCACTGAGCGTCAGA
CCCCGTAGAAAAGATCAAAGGATCTTCTTGAGATCCTTTTTTTCTGCGCGTAATCTGCTGCTTGCAAACA
AAAAAACCACCGCTACCAGCGGTGGTTTGTTTGCCGGATCAAGAGCTACCAACTCTTTTTCCGAAGGTAA
CTGGCTTCAGCAGAGCGCAGATACCAAATACTGTTCTTCTAGTGTAGCCGTAGTTAGGCCACCACTTCAA
GAACTCTGTAGCACCGCCTACATACCTCGCTCTGCTAATCCTGTTACCAGTGGCTGCTGCCAGTGGCGAT
AAGTCGTGTCTTACCGGGTTGGACTCAAGACGATAGTTACCGGATAAGGCGCAGCGGTCGGGCTGAACGG
GGGGTTCGTGCACACAGCCCAGCTTGGAGCGAACGACCTACACCGAACTGAGATACCTACAGCGTGAGCT
ATGAGAAAGCGCCACGCTTCCCGAAGGGAGAAAGGCGGACAGGTATCCGGTAAGCGGCAGGGTCGGAACA
GGAGAGCGCACGAGGGAGCTTCCAGGGGGAAACGCCTGGTATCTTTATAGTCCTGTCGGGTTTCGCCACC
TCTGACTTGAGCGTCGATTTTTGTGATGCTCGTCAGGGGGGCGGAGCCTATGGAAAAACGCCAGCAACGC
GGCCTTTTTACGGTTCCTGGCCTTTTGCTGGCCTTTTGCTCACATGTTCTTTCCTGCGTTATCCCCTGAT
TCTGTGGATAACCGTATTACCGCCTTTGAGTGAGCTGATACCGCTCGCCGCAGCCGAACGACCGAGCGCA
GCGAGTCAGTGAGCGAGGAAGCGGAAGAGCGCCCAATACGCAAACCGCCTCTCCCCGCGCGTTGGCCGAT
TCATTAATGCAGCTGGCACGACAGGTTTCCCGACTGGAAAGCGGGCAGTGAGCGCAACGCAATTAATGTG
AGTTAGCTCACTCATTAGGCACCCCAGGCTTTACACTTTATGCTTCCGGCTCGTATGTTGTGTGGAATTG
TGAGCGGATAACAATTTCACACAGGAAACAGCTATGACCATGATTACGCCAAGCGCGCAATTAACCCTCA
CTAAAGGGAACAAAAGCTGGAGCTGCAAGCTTAATGTAGTCTTATGCAATACTCTTGTAGTCTTGCAACA
TGGTAACGATGAGTTAGCAACATGCCTTACAAGGAGAGAAAAAGCACCGTGCATGCCGATTGGTGGAAGT
AAGGTGGTACGATCGTGCCTTATTAGGAAGGCAACAGACGGGTCTGACATGGATTGGACGAACCACTGAA
TTGCCGCATTGCAGAGATATTGTATTTAAGTGCCTAGCTCGATACATAAACGGGTCTCTCTGGTTAGACC
AGATCTGAGCCTGGGAGCTCTCTGGCTAACTAGGGAACCCACTGCTTAAGCCTCAATAAAGCTTGCCTTG
AGTGCTTCAAGTAGTGTGTGCCCGTCTGTTGTGTGACTCTGGTAACTAGAGATCCCTCAGACCCTTTTAG
TCAGTGTGGAAAATCTCTAGCAGTGGCGCCCGAACAGGGACTTGAAAGCGAAAGGGAAACCAGAGGAGCT
CTCTCGACGCAGGACTCGGCTTGCTGAAGCGCGCACGGCAAGAGGCGAGGGGCGGCGACTGGTGAGTACG
CCAAAAATTTTGACTAGCGGAGGCTAGAAGGAGAGAGATGGGTGCGAGAGCGTCAGTATTAAGCGGGGGA
GAATTAGATCGCGATGGGAAAAAATTCGGTTAAGGCCAGGGGGAAAGAAAAAATATAAATTAAAACATAT
AGTATGGGCAAGCAGGGAGCTAGAACGATTCGCAGTTAATCCTGGCCTGTTAGAAACATCAGAAGGCTGT
AGACAAATACTGGGACAGCTACAACCATCCCTTCAGACAGGATCAGAAGAACTTAGATCATTATATAATA
CAGTAGCAACCCTCTATTGTGTGCATCAAAGGATAGAGATAAAAGACACCAAGGAAGCTTTAGACAAGAT
AGAGGAAGAGCAAAACAAAAGTAAGACCACCGCACAGCAAGCGGCCGCTGATCTTCAGACCTGGAGGAGG
AGATATGAGGGACAATTGGAGAAGTGAATTATATAAATATAAAGTAGTAAAAATTGAACCATTAGGAGTA
GCACCCACCAAGGCAAAGAGAAGAGTGGTGCAGAGAGAAAAAAGAGCAGTGGGAATAGGAGCTTTGTTCC
TTGGGTTCTTGGGAGCAGCAGGAAGCACTATGGGCGCAGCGTCAATGACGCTGACGGTACAGGCCAGACA
ATTATTGTCTGGTATAGTGCAGCAGCAGAACAATTTGCTGAGGGCTATTGAGGCGCAACAGCATCTGTTG
CAACTCACAGTCTGGGGCATCAAGCAGCTCCAGGCAAGAATCCTGGCTGTGGAAAGATACCTAAAGGATC
AACAGCTCCTGGGGATTTGGGGTTGCTCTGGAAAACTCATTTGCACCACTGCTGTGCCTTGGAATGCTAG
TTGGAGTAATAAATCTCTGGAACAGATTTGGAATCACACGACCTGGATGGAGTGGGACAGAGAAATTAAC
AATTACACAAGCTTAATACACTCCTTAATTGAAGAATCGCAAAACCAGCAAGAAAAGAATGAACAAGAAT
TATTGGAATTAGATAAATGGGCAAGTTTGTGGAATTGGTTTAACATAACAAATTGGCTGTGGTATATAAA
ATTATTCATAATGATAGTAGGAGGCTTGGTAGGTTTAAGAATAGTTTTTGCTGTACTTTCTATAGTGAAT
AGAGTTAGGCAGGGATATTCACCATTATCGTTTCAGACCCACCTCCCAACCCCGAGGGGACCCGACAGGC
CCGAAGGAATAGAAGAAGAAGGTGGAGAGAGAGACAGAGACAGATCCATTCGATTAGTGAACGGATCTCG
ACGGTATCGGTTAACTTTTAAAAGAAAAGGGGGGATTGGGGGGTACAGTGCAGGGGAAAGAATAGTAGAC
ATAATAGCAACAGACATACAAACTAAAGAATTA
Features (pLannotate 1.2.2; 25 found; start..end, strand, type, name):
    340..356     +  promoter       minP (fragment): minimal TATA-box promoter with low basal activity
    420..1139    +  CDS            EGFP: the original enhanced GFP (Yang et al., 1996) mammalian codon-optimized
   1164..1752    +  misc_feature   WPRE: woodchuck hepatitis virus posttranscriptional regulatory element
   1769..1837    +  CDS            nef (fragment): NEF_HV1Z2 - Experimental evidence at protein level: Swiss-Prot protein existence level 1. Extracellular Nef protein targets CD4(+) T-lymphocytes for apoptosis by interacting with CXCR4 surface receptors. From Human immunodeficiency virus type 1 group M subtype D (isolate Z2/CDC-Z34) (HIV-1).
   1839..2072    +  LTR            3' LTR (ΔU3): self-inactivating 3' long terminal repeat (LTR) from HIV-1
   2144..2265    +  polyA_signal   SV40 poly(A) signal: SV40 polyadenylation signal
   2305..2440    +  rep_origin     SV40 ori: SV40 origin of replication
   2461..2479    -  promoter       T7 promoter: promoter for bacteriophage T7 RNA polymerase
   2487..2642    +  CDS            lacZα (fragment): LacZα fragment of β-galactosidase; lacZ fragment
   2647..3075    +  rep_origin     f1 ori (sequence partly withheld): f1 bacteriophage origin of replication; arrow indicates direction of (+) strand synthesis
   3128..3232    +  promoter       AmpR promoter: bla
   3233..4093    +  CDS            AmpR: β-lactamase; bla; confers resistance to ampicillin, carbenicillin, and related antibiotics
   4264..4852    +  rep_origin     ori: high-copy-number ColE1/pMB1/pBR322/pUC origin of replication
   5035..5127    +  CDS            lacI (fragment): lac repressor; lacI; The lac repressor binds to the lac operator to inhibit transcription in E. coli. This inhibition can be relieved by adding lactose or isopropyl-β-D-thiogalactopyranoside (IPTG).
   5140..5161    +  protein_bind   CAP binding site: CAP binding activates transcription in the presence of cAMP. E. coli catabolite activator protein
   5176..5206    +  promoter       lac promoter: promoter for the E. coli lac operon
   5214..5230    +  protein_bind   lac operator: The lac repressor binds to the lac operator to inhibit transcription in E. coli. This inhibition can be relieved by adding lactose or isopropyl-β-D-thiogalactopyranoside (IPTG). lac repressor encoded by lacI
   5275..5293    +  promoter       T3 promoter: promoter for bacteriophage T3 RNA polymerase
   5321..5547    +  promoter       RSV promoter: Rous sarcoma virus enhancer/promoter
   5548..5728    +  LTR            5' LTR (truncated): truncated 5' long terminal repeat (LTR) from HIV-1
   5775..5900    +  misc_feature   HIV-1 Ψ: packaging signal of human immunodeficiency virus type 1
   5884..6247    +  CDS            HIV-1 gag (fragment): gag protein from human immunodeficiency virus 1; gag
   6393..6626    +  misc_feature   RRE: The Rev response element (RRE) of HIV-1 allows for Rev-dependent mRNA export from the nucleus to the cytoplasm.
   7003..7103    +  CDS            Rev (fragment): human immunodeficiency virus 1 (HIV-1) Rev protein; rev; enhances nuclear export of unspliced and incompletely spliced viral mRNAs
   7122..30      +  misc_feature   cPPT/CTS (across the origin): central polypurine tract and central termination sequence of HIV-1
