[The description below was written by a language model from this plasmid's Addgene catalogue record and pLannotate feature annotations shown in this document.]
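Description:
7Gli:GFP is a self-inactivating, third-generation-style HIV-1 lentiviral transfer plasmid that serves as a fluorescent transcriptional reporter of Hedgehog pathway activity. It was built on the pRRL.sin-18.ppt.TCF/LEF:GFP.pre backbone, apparently by replacing that vector's TCF/LEF response element with seven tandem copies of a Gli transcription factor binding site. The Gli repeats themselves are not annotated in the feature table. The table does show a fragment of a minimal TATA-box promoter with low basal activity immediately upstream of the EGFP coding sequence, which fits a design where the repeats sit between the cPPT and this minimal promoter. EGFP output should therefore stay low unless Gli activators are present and bound. A WPRE downstream of EGFP enhances transcript stability and expression.

The reporter cassette lies within the viral genome. An RSV enhancer/promoter fused to a truncated 5' LTR drives Tat-independent production of genomic RNA in packaging cells. It is followed by the Ψ packaging signal with a partial gag sequence, the RRE for Rev-dependent nuclear export, and the cPPT/CTS, which aids nuclear import of the reverse-transcribed genome. The ΔU3 3' LTR inactivates LTR promoter activity after integration, so that EGFP transcription depends on the internal Gli-responsive element. An SV40 poly(A) signal and SV40 origin lie outside the viral unit.

In bacteria the plasmid is maintained at high copy through a ColE1/pUC-type origin and selected with ampicillin; an f1 origin and remnants of lac and phage promoter sequences come from the cloning backbone. No mammalian selection marker is annotated. The construct can be transfected directly or packaged into lentivirus to generate stably transduced cells in which Hedgehog signaling is read out as GFP fluorescence.
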