Addgene plasmid #110494: 7Gli:GFP
Purpose: reporter of Hedgehog signaling activity
Depositing lab: Michael Lewis. Depositing organization: Baylor College of Medicine. Publication: Ubr3, a Novel Modulator of Hh Signaling Affects the Degradation of Costal-2 and Kif7 through Poly-ubiquitination. Li T, Fan J, Blanco-Sanchez B, Giagtzoglou N, Lin G, Yamamoto S, Jaiswal M, Chen K, Zhang J, Wei W, Lewis MT, Groves AK, Westerfield M, Jia J, Bellen HJ. PLoS Genet. 2016 May 19;12(5):e1006054. doi: 10.1371/journal.pgen.1006054. eCollection 2016 May. PGENETICS-D-15-03019 PubMed 27195754.
Backbone
  Vector backbone: pRRL.sin-18.ppt.TCF/LEF:GFP.pre
  Vector type: Mammalian Expression, Lentiviral
Growth in bacteria
  Bacterial resistance: Ampicillin, 100 μg/mL
  Growth temperature: 37°C
  Growth strain: NEB Stable
  Copy number: High Copy
Gene/Insert
  Gene/Insert name: 7 repeats of the Gli binding site GAACACCCA
  Promoter: 7 repeats of Gli biding site
  Cloning method: Ligation Independent Cloning
  Sequencing primers: 5′ n/a; 3′ gaacttcagggtcagcttgc
Terms and licenses: Academic/Nonprofit Terms; Industry Terms: Not Available to Industry
How to cite: 7Gli:GFP was a gift from Michael Lewis (Addgene plasmid # 110494 ; http://n2t.net/addgene:110494 ; RRID:Addgene_110494)
